>Addgene plasmid #33005 | pGCDNsam-Foxa3 | depositor partial sequence | sequence record 42098 | Foxa3
ATGCTGGGCTCAGTGAAGATGGAGGCTCATGACCTGGCCGAGTGGAGCTACTACCCGGAGGCGGGCGAGG
TGTATTCTCCAGTGAATCCTGTGCCCACCATGGCCCCTCTCAACTCCTACATGACCTTGAACCCACTCAG
CTCTCCCTACCCTCCCGGAGGGCTTCAGGCCTCCCCACTGCCTACAGGACCCCTGGCACCCCCAGCCCCC
ACTGCGCCCTTGGGGCCCACCTTCCCAAGCTTGGGCACTGGTGGCAGCACCGGAGGCAGTGCTTCCGGGT
ATGTAGCCCCAGGGCCCGGGCTTGTACATGGAAAAGAGATGGCAAAGGGGTACCGGCGGCCACTGGCCCA
CGCCAAACCACCATATTCCTACATCTCTCTCATAACCATGGCTATTCAGCAGGCTCCAGGCAAGATGCTG
ACCCTGAGTGAAATCTACCAATGGATCATGGACCTCTTCCCGTACTACCGGGAGAACCAGCAACGTTGGC
AGAACTCCATCCGGCATTCGCTGTCCTTCAATGACTGCTTCGTCAAGGTGGCACGCTCCCCAGACAAGCC
AGGCAAAGGCTCCTACTGGGCCTTGCATCCCAGCTCTGGGAACATGTTTGAGAACGGCTGCTATCTCCGC
CGGCAGAAGCGCTTCAAGCTGGAGGAGAAGGCAAAGAAAGGAAACAGCGCCACATCGGCCAGCAGGAATG
GTACTGCGGGGTCAGCCACCTCTGCCACCACTACAGCTGCCACTGCAGTCACCTCCCCGGCTCAGCCCCA
GCCTACGCCATCTGAGCCCGAGGCCCAGAGTGGGGATGATGTGGGGGGTCTGGACTGCGCCTCACCTCCT
TCGTCCACACCTTATTTCAGCGGCCTGGAGCTCCCGGGGGAACTAAAGTTGGATGCGCCCTATAACTTCA
ACCACCCTTTCTCTATCAACAACCTGATGTCAGAACAGACATCGACACCTTCCAAACTGGATGTGGGGTT
TGGGGGCTACGGGGCTGAGAGTGGGGAGCCTGGAGTCTACTACCAGAGCCTCTATTCCCGCTCTCTGCTT
AATGCATCCTAG
