>Addgene plasmid #33005 | pGCDNsam-Foxa3 | addgene partial sequence | sequence record 43785 | pLXSN-5
CTCTAGGCGCCGGAAATTCGCGGCCGTGACAAGAGTTACTAACAGCCCCTCTCTCCAAGCTCACTTACAG
GCTCTCTACTTAGTCCAGCACGAAGTCTGGAGACCTCTGGCGGCAGCCTACCAAGAACAACTGGACCGAC
CGGTGGTACCTCACCCTTACCGAGTCGGCGACACAGTGTGGGTCCGCCGACACCAGACTAAGAACCTAGA
ACCTCGCTGGAAAGGACCTTACACAGTCCTGCTGACCACCCCCACCGCCCTCAAAGTAGACGGCATCGCA
GCTTGGATACACGCCGCCCACGTGAAGGCTGCCGACCCCGGGGGTGGACCATCCTCTAGACTGACGCGGC
CGCTACGTAGTCGACGGATCCATGCTGGGCTCAGTGAAGATGGAGGCTCATGACCTGGCCGAGTGGAGCT
ACTACCCGGAGGCGGGCGAGGTGTATTCTCCAGTGAATCCTGTGCCCACCATGGCCCCTCTCAACTCCTA
CATGACCTTGAACCCACTCAGCTCTCCCTACCCTCCCGGAGGGCTTCAGGCCTCCCCACTGCCTACAGGA
CCCCTGGCACCCCCAGCCCCCACTGCGCCCTTGGGGCCCACCTTCCCAAGCTTGGGCACTGGTGGCAGCA
CCGGAGGCAGTGCTTCCGGGTATGTAGCCCCAGGGCCCGGGCTTGTACATGGAAAAGAGATGGCAAAGGG
GTACCGGCGGCCACTGGCCCACGCCAAACCACCATATTCCTACATCTCTCTCATAACCATGGCTATTCAG
CAGGCTCCAGGCAAGATGCTGACCCTGAGTGAAATCTACCAATGGATCATGGACCTCTTCCCGTACTACC
GGGAGAACCA
