[The description below was written by a language model from this plasmid's Addgene catalogue record.]
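Description:
pGCDNsam-Foxa3 is a retroviral expression plasmid built on the pGCDNsam backbone and carrying the mouse forkhead box A3 gene (Foxa3, also known as Hnf-3g/Hnf3g or Tcf-3g/Tcf3g) as an insert of about 1.06 kb. It is propagated in standard E. coli cloning strains under ampicillin selection; the copy number is listed as unknown, and the bacterial origin of replication is not specified. As a retroviral vector, the plasmid is meant to be introduced into packaging cells so that the insert-bearing viral genome is packaged into particles, which then deliver and stably integrate the transgene into dividing mammalian target cells.

No feature table accompanies the record, so the promoter driving Foxa3 is not stated. In vectors of this class, transcription commonly comes from the viral long terminal repeat, but that cannot be confirmed here. The record likewise lists no epitope tags, fluorescent reporters or mammalian selection markers, and none should be assumed.

Foxa3 encodes a forkhead-family transcription factor associated with endoderm and liver gene regulation. The associated publication concerns the direct conversion of mouse fibroblasts into hepatocyte-like cells by defined factors, which indicates that this construct was used for forced expression of Foxa3 in fibroblasts as a candidate or component of a reprogramming factor set. It suits lineage-conversion and hepatic differentiation experiments, or any other study requiring stable retroviral overexpression of mouse Foxa3. Distribution is limited to academic and nonprofit users.
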