Addgene plasmid #33005: pGCDNsam-Foxa3
Depositing lab: Atsushi Suzuki. Depositing organization: Kyushu University. Publication: Direct conversion of mouse fibroblasts to hepatocyte-like cells by defined factors. Sekiya S, Suzuki A. Nature. 2011 Jun 29;475(7356):390-3. doi: 10.1038/nature10263. PubMed 21716291.
Backbone
  Vector backbone: pGCDNsam
  Vector type: Retroviral
Growth in bacteria
  Bacterial resistance: Ampicillin, 100 μg/mL
  Growth temperature: 37°C
  Growth strain: DH5alpha
  Copy number: Unknown
Gene/Insert
  Gene/Insert name: forkhead box A3
  Species: M. musculus (mouse)
  Insert size (bp): 1062
  Entrez Gene: Foxa3 (a.k.a. Hnf-3g, Hnf3g, Tcf-3g, Tcf3g)
Terms and licenses: Academic/Nonprofit Terms; Industry Terms: Not Available to Industry
How to cite: pGCDNsam-Foxa3 was a gift from Atsushi Suzuki (Addgene plasmid # 33005 ; http://n2t.net/addgene:33005 ; RRID:Addgene_33005)
